Addgene plasmid #144826: TFORF3350
Purpose: Lentiviral vector for overexpressing transcription factor ORFs with unique 24-bp barcodes. Barcodes facilitate identification of transcription factors in pooled screens.
Depositing lab: Feng Zhang. Depositing organization: Broad Institute. Publication: A transcription factor atlas of directed differentiation. Joung J, Ma S, Tay T, Geiger-Schuller KR, Kirchgatterer PC, Verdine VK, Guo B, Arias-Garcia MA, Allen WE, Singh A, Kuksenko O, Abudayyeh OO, Gootenberg JS, Fu Z, Macrae RK, Buenrostro JD, Regev A, Zhang F. Cell. 2023 Jan 5;186(1):209-229.e26. doi: 10.1016/j.cell.2022.11.026. PubMed 36608654.
Backbone
  Vector backbone: pLX_TRC317
  Backbone manufacturer: Broad Institute Genetic Perturbation Platform
  Backbone size w/o insert (bp): 8264
  Vector type: Mammalian Expression, Lentiviral
  Selectable markers: Puromycin
Growth in bacteria
  Bacterial resistance: Ampicillin, 100 μg/mL
  Growth temperature: 37°C
  Growth strain: NEB Stable
  Copy number: High Copy
Gene/Insert
  Gene/Insert name: TBX15
  Species: H. sapiens (human)
  Insert size (bp): 1697
  Entrez Gene: TBX15 (a.k.a. TBX14)
  Promoter: EF1a
  Tag / fusion protein: V5 (C terminal on insert)
  Cloning method: Gateway Cloning
  Sequencing primers: 5′ GGGTGGAGACTGAAGTTAGGCCAG; 3′ CACATAGCGTAAAAGGAGCAACATAG
Resource information
  A portion of this plasmid was derived from a plasmid made by: Broad Institute Genetic Perturbation Platform
Terms and licenses: Academic/Nonprofit Terms; Industry Terms: Not Available to Industry
Depositor comments: NM_152380.2 Please test multiple small colonies in case of plasmid recombination. To make this collection available in a timely manner, a portion of this collection was not fully sequenced by Addgene. If an Addgene verified full plasmid sequence is not available, please contact us prior to placing an order to request the full sequence.
How to cite: TFORF3350 was a gift from Feng Zhang (Addgene plasmid # 144826 ; http://n2t.net/addgene:144826 ; RRID:Addgene_144826)
