[The description below was written by a language model from this plasmid's Addgene catalogue record and pLannotate feature annotations shown in this document.]
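Description:
TFORF3350 is a third-generation-style, self-inactivating lentiviral expression plasmid built on the pLX_TRC317 backbone and carrying the human transcription factor TBX15 (also known as TBX14) as a Gateway-cloned open reading frame. It belongs to a barcoded transcription factor ORF collection in which each construct carries a unique 24-bp barcode, so that the overexpressed factor can be identified in pooled screens. The feature table does not annotate the barcode itself. In bacteria the plasmid is maintained through a high-copy ColE1/pUC-type origin and selected with ampicillin via the bla gene. An f1 origin and remnants of a lac/lacZα cloning region flanked by T7 and T3 promoters are also present. The depositor notes a risk of recombination, which is common for plasmids containing LTR repeats.

The viral genome is transcribed from an RSV promoter fused to a truncated HIV-1 5' LTR. This is followed by the Ψ packaging signal, a gag fragment, the Rev response element for nuclear export of the full-length RNA, and a cPPT/CTS element that aids nuclear import of the reverse-transcribed genome. It ends in a ΔU3 3' LTR, which inactivates the LTR promoter after integration, and an SV40 polyadenylation signal lies downstream. Inside the provirus, an SV40 early promoter drives puromycin N-acetyltransferase for selection of transduced mammalian cells. A separate EF-1α promoter drives the TBX15 ORF, which sits between attB1 and attB2 recombination scars and is fused in frame to a C-terminal V5 epitope tag for detection. A WPRE downstream enhances transcript stability and expression. The construct is intended for stable TBX15 overexpression, for example in directed-differentiation screens.
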