Features (pLannotate 1.2.2; 34 found; start..end, strand, type, name):
      5..231     +  promoter       RSV promoter: Rous sarcoma virus enhancer/promoter
    232..412     +  LTR            5' LTR (truncated): truncated 5' long terminal repeat (LTR) from HIV-1
    459..584     +  misc_feature   HIV-1 Ψ: packaging signal of human immunodeficiency virus type 1
    568..931     +  CDS            HIV-1 gag (fragment): gag protein from human immunodeficiency virus 1; gag
   1077..1310    +  misc_feature   RRE: The Rev response element (RRE) of HIV-1 allows for Rev-dependent mRNA export from the nucleus to the cytoplasm.
   1687..1713    +  CDS            Rev (fragment): human immunodeficiency virus 1 (HIV-1) Rev protein; rev; enhances nuclear export of unspliced and incompletely spliced viral mRNAs
   1720..1743    +  promoter       SV40 promoter (fragment): SV40 early promoter
   1744..1815    +  promoter       SV40 promoter (fragment): SV40 enhancer and early promoter
   1839..1974    +  rep_origin     SV40 ori: SV40 origin of replication
   2020..2616    +  CDS            PuroR (fragment): puromycin N-acetyltransferase; pac from Streptomyces; confers resistance to puromycin
   2665..2782    +  misc_feature   cPPT/CTS: central polypurine tract and central termination sequence of HIV-1
   2847..2913    +  CDS            small t antigen (fragment): SV40 (simian virus 40) small t antigen
   2920..4098    +  promoter       EF-1α promoter: strong constitutive promoter for human elongation factor EF-1α
   4119..4136    +  protein_bind   attB1 (fragment): mutant version of attB; core recombination site for the Gateway® BP reaction BP Clonase™
   4145..5632    +  CDS            TBX15 (fragment): TBX15_HUMAN - Also known as TBX14. Experimental evidence at protein level: Swiss-Prot protein existence level 1. Probable transcriptional regulator involved in the development of the skeleton of the limb, vertebral column and head. Acts by controlling the number of mesenchymal precursor cells and chondrocytes (By similarity). From Homo sapiens (Human).
   5640..5657    -  protein_bind   attB2 (fragment): mutant version of attB; core recombination site for the Gateway® BP reaction BP Clonase™
   5666..5707    +  CDS            V5 tag: epitope tag from simian virus 5
   5723..5776    +  promoter       U6 promoter (fragment): RNA polymerase III promoter for human U6 snRNA
   5818..6406    +  misc_feature   WPRE: woodchuck hepatitis virus posttranscriptional regulatory element
   6457..6476    +  misc_feature   cPPT/CTS (fragment): central polypurine tract and central termination sequence of HIV-1
   6478..6711    +  LTR            3' LTR (ΔU3): self-inactivating 3' long terminal repeat (LTR) from HIV-1
   6789..6910    +  polyA_signal   SV40 poly(A) signal: SV40 polyadenylation signal
   6950..7085    +  rep_origin     SV40 ori: SV40 origin of replication
   7106..7124    -  promoter       T7 promoter: promoter for bacteriophage T7 RNA polymerase
   7132..7287    +  CDS            lacZα (fragment): LacZα fragment of β-galactosidase; lacZ fragment
   7292..7720    +  rep_origin     f1 ori (sequence partly withheld): f1 bacteriophage origin of replication; arrow indicates direction of (+) strand synthesis
   7773..7877    +  promoter       AmpR promoter: bla
   7878..8738    +  CDS            AmpR: β-lactamase; bla; confers resistance to ampicillin, carbenicillin, and related antibiotics
   8909..9497    +  rep_origin     ori: high-copy-number ColE1/pMB1/pBR322/pUC origin of replication
   9680..9772    +  CDS            lacI (fragment): lac repressor; lacI; The lac repressor binds to the lac operator to inhibit transcription in E. coli. This inhibition can be relieved by adding lactose or isopropyl-β-D-thiogalactopyranoside (IPTG).
   9785..9806    +  protein_bind   CAP binding site: CAP binding activates transcription in the presence of cAMP. E. coli catabolite activator protein
   9821..9851    +  promoter       lac promoter: promoter for the E. coli lac operon
   9859..9875    +  protein_bind   lac operator: The lac repressor binds to the lac operator to inhibit transcription in E. coli. This inhibition can be relieved by adding lactose or isopropyl-β-D-thiogalactopyranoside (IPTG). lac repressor encoded by lacI
   9920..9938    +  promoter       T3 promoter: promoter for bacteriophage T3 RNA polymerase
>Addgene plasmid #144826 | TFORF3350 | addgene full sequence | sequence record 404424 | Addgene NGS Result
TTAATGTAGTCTTATGCAATACTCTTGTAGTCTTGCAACATGGTAACGATGAGTTAGCAACATGCCTTAC
AAGGAGAGAAAAAGCACCGTGCATGCCGATTGGTGGAAGTAAGGTGGTACGATCGTGCCTTATTAGGAAG
GCAACAGACGGGTCTGACATGGATTGGACGAACCACTGAATTGCCGCATTGCAGAGATATTGTATTTAAG
TGCCTAGCTCGATACATAAACGGGTCTCTCTGGTTAGACCAGATCTGAGCCTGGGAGCTCTCTGGCTAAC
TAGGGAACCCACTGCTTAAGCCTCAATAAAGCTTGCCTTGAGTGCTTCAAGTAGTGTGTGCCCGTCTGTT
GTGTGACTCTGGTAACTAGAGATCCCTCAGACCCTTTTAGTCAGTGTGGAAAATCTCTAGCAGTGGCGCC
CGAACAGGGACTTGAAAGCGAAAGGGAAACCAGAGGAGCTCTCTCGACGCAGGACTCGGCTTGCTGAAGC
GCGCACGGCAAGAGGCGAGGGGCGGCGACTGGTGAGTACGCCAAAAATTTTGACTAGCGGAGGCTAGAAG
GAGAGAGATGGGTGCGAGAGCGTCAGTATTAAGCGGGGGAGAATTAGATCGCGATGGGAAAAAATTCGGT
TAAGGCCAGGGGGAAAGAAAAAATATAAATTAAAACATATAGTATGGGCAAGCAGGGAGCTAGAACGATT
CGCAGTTAATCCTGGCCTGTTAGAAACATCAGAAGGCTGTAGACAAATACTGGGACAGCTACAACCATCC
CTTCAGACAGGATCAGAAGAACTTAGATCATTATATAATACAGTAGCAACCCTCTATTGTGTGCATCAAA
GGATAGAGATAAAAGACACCAAGGAAGCTTTAGACAAGATAGAGGAAGAGCAAAACAAAAGTAAGACCAC
CGCACAGCAAGCGGCCGCTGATCTTCAGACCTGGAGGAGGAGATATGAGGGACAATTGGAGAAGTGAATT
ATATAAATATAAAGTAGTAAAAATTGAACCATTAGGAGTAGCACCCACCAAGGCAAAGAGAAGAGTGGTG
CAGAGAGAAAAAAGAGCAGTGGGAATAGGAGCTTTGTTCCTTGGGTTCTTGGGAGCAGCAGGAAGCACTA
TGGGCGCAGCGTCAATGACGCTGACGGTACAGGCCAGACAATTATTGTCTGGTATAGTGCAGCAGCAGAA
CAATTTGCTGAGGGCTATTGAGGCGCAACAGCATCTGTTGCAACTCACAGTCTGGGGCATCAAGCAGCTC
CAGGCAAGAATCCTGGCTGTGGAAAGATACCTAAAGGATCAACAGCTCCTGGGGATTTGGGGTTGCTCTG
GAAAACTCATTTGCACCACTGCTGTGCCTTGGAATGCTAGTTGGAGTAATAAATCTCTGGAACAGATTTG
GAATCACACGACCTGGATGGAGTGGGACAGAGAAATTAACAATTACACAAGCTTAATACACTCCTTAATT
GAAGAATCGCAAAACCAGCAAGAAAAGAATGAACAAGAATTATTGGAATTAGATAAATGGGCAAGTTTGT
GGAATTGGTTTAACATAACAAATTGGCTGTGGTATATAAAATTATTCATAATGATAGTAGGAGGCTTGGT
AGGTTTAAGAATAGTTTTTGCTGTACTTTCTATAGTGAATAGAGTTAGGCAGGGATATTCACCATTATCG
TTTCAGACCCACCTCCCAACCCCGAGGGGACCCATGCATTGCATCTCAATTAGTCAGCAACCAGGTGTGG
AAAGTCCCCAGGCTCCCCAGCAGGCAGAAGTATGCAAAGCATGCGTCTCAATTAGTCAGCAACCATAGTC
CCGCCCCTAACTCCGCCCATCCCGCCCCTAACTCCGCCCAGTTCCGCCCATTCTCCGCCCCATGGCTGAC
TAATTTTTTTTATTTATGCAGAGGCCGAGGCCGCCTCGGCCTCTGAGCTATTCCAGAAGTAGTGAGGAGG
CTTTTTTGGAGGCCTAGGCTTTTGCAAAAAGCTTTCTAGAGGTACCACCGGAGCTTACCATGACCGAGTA
CAAGCCCACGGTGCGCCTCGCCACCCGCGACGACGTCCCCAGGGCCGTACGCACCCTCGCCGCCGCGTTC
GCCGACTACCCCGCCACGCGCCACACCGTCGATCCGGACCGCCACATCGAGCGGGTCACCGAGCTGCAAG
AACTCTTCCTCACGCGCGTCGGGCTCGACATCGGCAAGGTGTGGGTCGCGGACGACGGCGCCGCCGTGGC
GGTCTGGACCACGCCGGAGAGCGTCGAAGCGGGGGCGGTGTTCGCCGAGATCGGCCCGCGCATGGCCGAG
TTGAGCGGTTCCCGGCTGGCCGCGCAGCAACAGATGGAAGGCCTCCTGGCGCCGCACCGGCCCAAGGAGC
CCGCGTGGTTCCTGGCCACCGTCGGCGTCTCGCCCGACCACCAGGGCAAGGGTCTGGGCAGCGCCGTCGT
GCTCCCCGGAGTGGAGGCGGCCGAGCGCGCCGGGGTGCCCGCCTTCCTGGAGACCTCCGCGCCCCGCAAC
CTCCCCTTCTACGAGCGGCTCGGCTTCACCGTCACCGCCGACGTCGAGGTGCCCGAAGGACCGCGCACCT
GGTGCATGACCCGCAAGCCCGGTGCCAGTTAACGAATTCTAGATCTTGAGACAAATGGCAGTATTCATCC
ACAATTTTAAAAGAAAAGGGGGGATTGGGGGGTACAGTGCAGGGGAAAGAATAGTAGACATAATAGCAAC
AGACATACAAACTAAAGAATTACAAAAACAAATTACAAAAATTCAAAATTTTCGGGTTTATTACAGGGAC
AGCAGAGATCCACTTTGGCGCCGGCTCGAGGCCTGCAGGTGCAAAGATGGATAAAGTTTTAAACAGAGAG
GAATCTTTGCAGCTAATGGACCTTCTAGGTCTTGAAAGGAGTGGGAATTGGCTCCGGTGCCCGTCAGTGG
GCAGAGCGCACATCGCCCACAGTCCCCGAGAAGTTGGGGGGAGGGGTCGGCAATTGAACCGGTGCCTAGA
GAAGGTGGCGCGGGGTAAACTGGGAAAGTGATGTCGTGTACTGGCTCCGCCTTTTTCCCGAGGGTGGGGG
AGAACCGTATATAAGTGCAGTAGTCGCCGTGAACGTTCTTTTTCGCAACGGGTTTGCCGCCAGAACACAG
GTAAGTGCCGTGTGTGGTTCCCGCGGGCCTGGCCTCTTTACGGGTTATGGCCCTTGCGTGCCTTGAATTA
CTTCCACCTGGCTGCAGTACGTGATTCTTGATCCCGAGCTTCGGGTTGGAAGTGGGTGGGAGAGTTCGAG
GCCTTGCGCTTAAGGAGCCCCTTCGCCTCGTGCTTGAGTTGAGGCCTGGCCTGGGCGCTGGGGCCGCCGC
GTGCGAATCTGGTGGCACCTTCGCGCCTGTCTCGCTGCTTTCGATAAGTCTCTAGCCATTTAAAATTTTT
GATGACCTGCTGCGACGCTTTTTTTCTGGCAAGATAGTCTTGTAAATGCGGGCCAAGATCTGCACACTGG
TATTTCGGTTTTTGGGGCCGCGGGCGGCGACGGGGCCCGTGCGTCCCAGCGCACATGTTCGGCGAGGCGG
GGCCTGCGAGCGCGGCCACCGAGAATCGGACGGGGGTAGTCTCAAGCTGGCCGGCCTGCTCTGGTGCCTG
GCCTCGCGCCGCCGTGTATCGCCCCGCCCTGGGCGGCAAGGCTGGCCCGGTCGGCACCAGTTGCGTGAGC
GGAAAGATGGCCGCTTCCCGGCCCTGCTGCAGGGAGCTCAAAATGGAGGACGCGGCGCTCGGGAGAGCGG
GCGGGTGAGTCACCCACACAAAGGAAAAGGGCCTTTCCGTCCTCAGCCGTCGCTTCATGTGACTCCACGG
AGTACCGGGCGCCGTCCAGGCACCTCGATTAGTTCTCGAGCTTTTGGAGTACGTCGTCTTTAGGTTGGGG
GGAGGGGTTTTATGCGATGGAGTTTCCCCACACTGAGTGGGTGGAGACTGAAGTTAGGCCAGCTTGGCAC
TTGATGTAATTCTCCTTGGAATTTGCCCTTTTTGAGTTTGGATCTTGGTTCATTCTCAAGCCTCAGACAG
TGGTTCAAAGTTTTTTTCTTCCATTTCAGGTGTCGTGAGGCTAGCATCGATTGATCAACAAGTTTGTACA
AAAAAGTTGGCACCATGTCTTCCATGGAGGAGATTCAGGTGGAGCTGCAATGTGCTGACCTCTGGAAGCG
GTTCCATGATATTGGAACTGAAATGATCATCACCAAAGCAGGCAGGAGGATGTTTCCTGCCATGAGAGTG
AAAATCACTGGCCTAGATCCACATCAGCAGTACTACATAGCAATGGACATTGTGCCTGTGGACAATAAAA
GATACAGATATGTGTATCATAGCTCCAAGTGGATGGTGGCTGGCAATGCTGATTCCCCTGTGCCCCCAAG
AGTTTATATACACCCTGATTCTCTAGCTTCTGGAGACACCTGGATGAGACAGGTGGTCAGTTTTGACAAA
CTCAAGCTTACCAACAATGAGTTGGATGATCAAGGACATATCATTCTGCACTCTATGCACAAATACCAGC
CTCGAGTTCATGTGATTCGCAAAGACTTCAGCAGTGACCTTTCACCCACTAAGCCTGTTCCTGTTGGGGA
TGGGGTGAAAACGTTCAACTTTCCTGAGACTGTGTTCACCACAGTTACGGCCTATCAGAATCAGCAGATT
ACCAGATTAAAAATTGACCGAAACCCTTTTGCTAAAGGATTCAGAGATTCTGGGAGAAACAGAACTGGAC
TTGAAGCCATCATGGAGACATATGCATTCTGGAGACCTCCTGTGCGCACACTCACCTTCGAAGACTTCAC
CACCATGCAGAAGCAGCAAGGAGGCAGCACAGGCACTTCCCCAACCACCTCCAGCACTGGGACACCATCC
CCTTCGGCTTCTTCTCATCTTTTATCTCCATCCTGTTCTCCTCCAACTTTTCATCTGGCCCCCAACACTT
TCAATGTGGGCTGCCGAGAAAGCCAGCTGTGTAATCTAAACCTCTCTGATTATCCACCATGTGCCCGAAG
CAACATGGCTGCCTTGCAGAGCTACCCAGGGCTGAGTGACAGTGGCTACAACAGGCTTCAGAGTGGCACC
ACTTCAGCCACTCAGCCCTCTGAAACCTTCATGCCTCAGAGGACTCCATCCCTGATCTCAGGAATACCAA
CTCCTCCCTCGTTGCCTGGCAACAGCAAGATGGAAGCCTACGGTGGCCAGCTGGGGTCCTTTCCCACTTC
CCAGTTTCAGTATGTCATGCAGGCAGGCAATGCTGCCTCCAGCTCCTCATCACCACACATGTTCGGGGGC
AGCCACATGCAGCAGAGCTCCTACAATGCCTTCTCCCTTCACAACCCTTACAACCTGTATGGATACAATT
TCCCCACTTCCCCTAGGCTAGCTGCAAGCCCGGAAAAACTGAGCGCCTCTCAAAGCACTTTACTCTGTTC
TTCTCCTTCCAACGGGGCCTTTGGAGAGAGGCAGTACCTGCCGTCAGGGATGGAGCACAGCATGCACATG
ATTAGTCCTTCACCCAATAACCAACAGGCAACCAACACTTGTGATGGCCGGCAGTATGGGGCAGTTCCAG
GCTCCTCCTCCCAGATGTCCGTGCACATGGTTTTGCCAACTTTCTTGTACAAAGTGGTTGATATCGGTAA
GCCTATCCCTAACCCTCTCCTCGGTCTCGATTCTACGTAGTAATGAACTAGTCCGTAACTTGAAAGTATT
TCGATTTCTTGGCTTTATATATCTTGTGGAAAGGACGATTTGGCTTTTTCACCGCCTACTGAACGCGTTA
AGTCGACAATCAACCTCTGGATTACAAAATTTGTGAAAGATTGACTGGTATTCTTAACTATGTTGCTCCT
TTTACGCTATGTGGATACGCTGCTTTAATGCCTTTGTATCATGCTATTGCTTCCCGTATGGCTTTCATTT
TCTCCTCCTTGTATAAATCCTGGTTGCTGTCTCTTTATGAGGAGTTGTGGCCCGTTGTCAGGCAACGTGG
CGTGGTGTGCACTGTGTTTGCTGACGCAACCCCCACTGGTTGGGGCATTGCCACCACCTGTCAGCTCCTT
TCCGGGACTTTCGCTTTCCCCCTCCCTATTGCCACGGCGGAACTCATCGCCGCCTGCCTTGCCCGCTGCT
GGACAGGGGCTCGGCTGTTGGGCACTGACAATTCCGTGGTGTTGTCGGGGAAATCATCGTCCTTTCCTTG
GCTGCTCGCCTGTGTTGCCACCTGGATTCTGCGCGGGACGTCCTTCTGCTACGTCCCTTCGGCCCTCAAT
CCAGCGGACCTTCCTTCCCGCGGCCTGCTGCCGGCTCTGCGGCCTCTTCCGCGTCTTCGCCTTCGCCCTC
AGACGAGTCGGATCTCCCTTTGGGCCGCCTCCCCGCGTCGACTTTAAGACCAATGACTTACAAGGCAGCT
GTAGATCTTAGCCACTTTTTAAAAGAAAAGGGGGGACTGGAAGGGCTAATTCACTCCCAACGAAGACAAG
ATCTGCTTTTTGCTTGTACTGGGTCTCTCTGGTTAGACCAGATCTGAGCCTGGGAGCTCTCTGGCTAACT
AGGGAACCCACTGCTTAAGCCTCAATAAAGCTTGCCTTGAGTGCTTCAAGTAGTGTGTGCCCGTCTGTTG
TGTGACTCTGGTAACTAGAGATCCCTCAGACCCTTTTAGTCAGTGTGGAAAATCTCTAGCAGTACGTATA
GTAGTTCATGTCATCTTATTATTCAGTATTTATAACTTGCAAAGAAATGAATATCAGAGAGTGAGAGGAA
CTTGTTTATTGCAGCTTATAATGGTTACAAATAAAGCAATAGCATCACAAATTTCACAAATAAAGCATTT
TTTTCACTGCATTCTAGTTGTGGTTTGTCCAAACTCATCAATGTATCTTATCATGTCTGGCTCTAGCTAT
CCCGCCCCTAACTCCGCCCATCCCGCCCCTAACTCCGCCCAGTTCCGCCCATTCTCCGCCCCATGGCTGA
CTAATTTTTTTTATTTATGCAGAGGCCGAGGCCGCCTCGGCCTCTGAGCTATTCCAGAAGTAGTGAGGAG
GCTTTTTTGGAGGCCTAGGGACGTACCCAATTCGCCCTATAGTGAGTCGTATTACGCGCGCTCACTGGCC
GTCGTTTTACAACGTCGTGACTGGGAAAACCCTGGCGTTACCCAACTTAATCGCCTTGCAGCACATCCCC
CTTTCGCCAGCTGGCGTAATAGCGAAGAGGCCCGCACCGATCGCCCTTCCCAACAGTTGCGCAGCCTGAA
TGGCGAATGGG
[124 nt withheld, positions 7292-7415]
C
[91 nt withheld, positions 7417-7507]
A
[49 nt withheld, positions 7509-7557]
CCTTTGACGTTGGAGTCCACGTTCTTT
[37 nt withheld, positions 7585-7621]
ACCCTATCTCGGTCTATTCTTTTGATTTATAAGGGATTTTGCCGATTTCGGCCTATTGGTTAAAAAATGA
GCTGATTTAACAAAAATTTAACGCGAATTTTAACAAAATATTAACGCTTACAATTTAGGTGGCACTTTTC
GGGGAAATGTGCGCGGAACCCCTATTTGTTTATTTTTCTAAATACATTCAAATATGTATCCGCTCATGAG
ACAATAACCCTGATAAATGCTTCAATAATATTGAAAAAGGAAGAGTATGAGTATTCAACATTTCCGTGTC
GCCCTTATTCCCTTTTTTGCGGCATTTTGCCTTCCTGTTTTTGCTCACCCAGAAACGCTGGTGAAAGTAA
AAGATGCTGAAGATCAGTTGGGTGCACGAGTGGGTTACATCGAACTGGATCTCAACAGCGGTAAGATCCT
TGAGAGTTTTCGCCCCGAAGAACGTTTTCCAATGATGAGCACTTTTAAAGTTCTGCTATGTGGCGCGGTA
TTATCCCGTATTGACGCCGGGCAAGAGCAACTCGGTCGCCGCATACACTATTCTCAGAATGACTTGGTTG
AGTACTCACCAGTCACAGAAAAGCATCTTACGGATGGCATGACAGTAAGAGAATTATGCAGTGCTGCCAT
AACCATGAGTGATAACACTGCGGCCAACTTACTTCTGACAACGATCGGAGGACCGAAGGAGCTAACCGCT
TTTTTGCACAACATGGGGGATCATGTAACTCGCCTTGATCGTTGGGAACCGGAGCTGAATGAAGCCATAC
CAAACGACGAGCGTGACACCACGATGCCTGTAGCAATGGCAACAACGTTGCGCAAACTATTAACTGGCGA
ACTACTTACTCTAGCTTCCCGGCAACAATTAATAGACTGGATGGAGGCGGATAAAGTTGCAGGACCACTT
CTGCGCTCGGCCCTTCCGGCTGGCTGGTTTATTGCTGATAAATCTGGAGCCGGTGAGCGTGGGTCTCGCG
GTATCATTGCAGCACTGGGGCCAGATGGTAAGCCCTCCCGTATCGTAGTTATCTACACGACGGGGAGTCA
GGCAACTATGGATGAACGAAATAGACAGATCGCTGAGATAGGTGCCTCACTGATTAAGCATTGGTAACTG
TCAGACCAAGTTTACTCATATATACTTTAGATTGATTTAAAACTTCATTTTTAATTTAAAAGGATCTAGG
TGAAGATCCTTTTTGATAATCTCATGACCAAAATCCCTTAACGTGAGTTTTCGTTCCACTGAGCGTCAGA
CCCCGTAGAAAAGATCAAAGGATCTTCTTGAGATCCTTTTTTTCTGCGCGTAATCTGCTGCTTGCAAACA
AAAAAACCACCGCTACCAGCGGTGGTTTGTTTGCCGGATCAAGAGCTACCAACTCTTTTTCCGAAGGTAA
CTGGCTTCAGCAGAGCGCAGATACCAAATACTGTTCTTCTAGTGTAGCCGTAGTTAGGCCACCACTTCAA
GAACTCTGTAGCACCGCCTACATACCTCGCTCTGCTAATCCTGTTACCAGTGGCTGCTGCCAGTGGCGAT
AAGTCGTGTCTTACCGGGTTGGACTCAAGACGATAGTTACCGGATAAGGCGCAGCGGTCGGGCTGAACGG
GGGGTTCGTGCACACAGCCCAGCTTGGAGCGAACGACCTACACCGAACTGAGATACCTACAGCGTGAGCT
ATGAGAAAGCGCCACGCTTCCCGAAGGGAGAAAGGCGGACAGGTATCCGGTAAGCGGCAGGGTCGGAACA
GGAGAGCGCACGAGGGAGCTTCCAGGGGGAAACGCCTGGTATCTTTATAGTCCTGTCGGGTTTCGCCACC
TCTGACTTGAGCGTCGATTTTTGTGATGCTCGTCAGGGGGGCGGAGCCTATGGAAAAACGCCAGCAACGC
GGCCTTTTTACGGTTCCTGGCCTTTTGCTGGCCTTTTGCTCACATGTTCTTTCCTGCGTTATCCCCTGAT
TCTGTGGATAACCGTATTACCGCCTTTGAGTGAGCTGATACCGCTCGCCGCAGCCGAACGACCGAGCGCA
GCGAGTCAGTGAGCGAGGAAGCGGAAGAGCGCCCAATACGCAAACCGCCTCTCCCCGCGCGTTGGCCGAT
TCATTAATGCAGCTGGCACGACAGGTTTCCCGACTGGAAAGCGGGCAGTGAGCGCAACGCAATTAATGTG
AGTTAGCTCACTCATTAGGCACCCCAGGCTTTACACTTTATGCTTCCGGCTCGTATGTTGTGTGGAATTG
TGAGCGGATAACAATTTCACACAGGAAACAGCTATGACCATGATTACGCCAAGCGCGCAATTAACCCTCA
CTAAAGGGAACAAAAGCTGGAGCTGCAAGC
