>Addgene plasmid #144826 | TFORF3350 | depositor partial sequence | sequence record 286593 | Insert
ATCGATTGATCAACAAGTTTGTACAAAAAAGTTGGCACCATGTCTTCCATGGAGGAGATTCAGGTGGAGC
TGCAATGTGCTGACCTCTGGAAGCGGTTCCATGATATTGGAACTGAAATGATCATCACCAAAGCAGGCAG
GAGGATGTTTCCTGCCATGAGAGTGAAAATCACTGGCCTAGATCCACATCAGCAGTACTACATAGCAATG
GACATTGTGCCTGTGGACAATAAAAGATACAGATATGTGTATCATAGCTCCAAGTGGATGGTGGCTGGCA
ATGCTGATTCCCCTGTGCCCCCAAGAGTTTATATACACCCTGATTCTCTAGCTTCTGGAGACACCTGGAT
GAGACAGGTGGTCAGTTTTGACAAACTCAAGCTTACCAACAATGAGTTGGATGATCAAGGACATATCATT
CTGCACTCTATGCACAAATACCAGCCTCGAGTTCATGTGATTCGCAAAGACTTCAGCAGTGACCTTTCAC
CCACTAAGCCTGTTCCTGTTGGGGATGGGGTGAAAACGTTCAACTTTCCTGAGACTGTGTTCACCACAGT
TACGGCCTATCAGAATCAGCAGATTACCAGATTAAAAATTGACCGAAACCCTTTTGCTAAAGGATTCAGA
GATTCTGGGAGAAACAGAACTGGACTTGAAGCCATCATGGAGACATATGCATTCTGGAGACCTCCTGTGC
GCACACTCACCTTCGAAGACTTCACCACCATGCAGAAGCAGCAAGGAGGCAGCACAGGCACTTCCCCAAC
CACCTCCAGCACTGGGACACCATCCCCTTCGGCTTCTTCTCATCTTTTATCTCCATCCTGTTCTCCTCCA
ACTTTTCATCTGGCCCCCAACACTTTCAATGTGGGCTGCCGAGAAAGCCAGCTGTGTAATCTAAACCTCT
CTGATTATCCACCATGTGCCCGAAGCAACATGGCTGCCTTGCAGAGCTACCCAGGGCTGAGTGACAGTGG
CTACAACAGGCTTCAGAGTGGCACCACTTCAGCCACTCAGCCCTCTGAAACCTTCATGCCTCAGAGGACT
CCATCCCTGATCTCAGGAATACCAACTCCTCCCTCGTTGCCTGGCAACAGCAAGATGGAAGCCTACGGTG
GCCAGCTGGGGTCCTTTCCCACTTCCCAGTTTCAGTATGTCATGCAGGCAGGCAATGCTGCCTCCAGCTC
CTCATCACCACACATGTTCGGGGGCAGCCACATGCAGCAGAGCTCCTACAATGCCTTCTCCCTTCACAAC
CCTTACAACCTGTATGGATACAATTTCCCCACTTCCCCTAGGCTAGCTGCAAGCCCGGAAAAACTGAGCG
CCTCTCAAAGCACTTTACTCTGTTCTTCTCCTTCCAACGGGGCCTTTGGAGAGAGGCAGTACCTGCCGTC
AGGGATGGAGCACAGCATGCACATGATTAGTCCTTCACCCAATAACCAACAGGCAACCAACACTTGTGAT
GGCCGGCAGTATGGGGCAGTTCCAGGCTCCTCCTCCCAGATGTCCGTGCACATGGTTTTGCCAACTTTCT
TGTACAAAGTGGTTGATATCGGTAAGCCTATCCCTAACCCTCTCCTCGGTCTCGATTCTACGTAGTAATG
AACTAGTCCGTAACTTGAAAGTATTTCGATTTCTTGGCTTTATATATCTTGTGGAAAGGACGATTTGGCT
TTTTCACCGCCTACTGA
