>Addgene plasmid #144826 | TFORF3350 | depositor partial sequence | sequence record 286594 | Barcode
TTTGGCTTTTTCACCGCCTACTGA
